Addgene plasmid #208389: Lenti-sgRNA-Cre-GpNLuc-sgmZBP1#3
Purpose: Lentiviral vector expressing Cas9, GpNLuc, and sgRNA targeting murine ZBP1#3 gene.
Depositing lab: Gaorav Gupta. Depositing organization: University of North Carolina at Chapel Hill. Publication: MRE11 liberates cGAS from nucleosome sequestration during tumorigenesis. Cho MG, Kumar RJ, Lin CC, Boyer JA, Shahir JA, Fagan-Solis K, Simpson DA, Fan C, Foster CE, Goddard AM, Lerner LM, Ellington SW, Wang Q, Wang Y, Ho AY, Liu P, Perou CM, Zhang Q, McGinty RK, Purvis JE, Gupta GP. Nature. 2024 Jan 10. doi: 10.1038/s41586-023-06889-6. PubMed 38200309.
Backbone
  Vector backbone: LentiCRISPR V2-Cre-NLuc
  Vector type: Mammalian Expression, Lentiviral, Luciferase
Growth in bacteria
  Bacterial resistance: Ampicillin, 100 μg/mL
  Growth temperature: 37°C
  Growth strain: NEB Stable
  Copy number: High Copy
Gene/Insert
  Gene/Insert name: sgZBP1
  gRNA/shRNA sequence: Unspecified
  Species: M. musculus (mouse)
  Mutation: WT
  Entrez Gene: Zbp1 (a.k.a. 2010010H03Rik, Dai, Dlm1, mZaDLM)
  Cloning method: Gibson Cloning
  Sequencing primers: 5′ Unknown
Terms and licenses: Academic/Nonprofit Terms; Industry Terms: Not Available to Industry
How to cite: Lenti-sgRNA-Cre-GpNLuc-sgmZBP1#3 was a gift from Gaorav Gupta (Addgene plasmid # 208389 ; http://n2t.net/addgene:208389 ; RRID:Addgene_208389)
