[The description below was written by a language model from this plasmid's Addgene catalogue record and pLannotate feature annotations shown in this document.]
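Description:
Lenti-sgRNA-Cre-GpNLuc-sgmZBP1#3 is a third-generation-style, self-inactivating HIV-1 lentiviral transfer plasmid built on a LentiCRISPR V2-Cre-NLuc backbone. It is propagated in E. coli through a high-copy ColE1/pUC origin with ampicillin selection (AmpR), and it also carries an f1 origin. Outside the viral genome sits an SV40 promoter/EM7-driven BleoR cassette with an SV40 poly(A) signal, which could confer Zeocin resistance. A CMV enhancer/promoter fused to a truncated 5' LTR drives production of the viral genomic RNA in packaging cells. The Ψ packaging signal, partial gag, RRE, cPPT/CTS, WPRE and the ΔU3 3' LTR support encapsidation, nuclear export, transduction and transgene expression.

The payload has two expression units. A human U6 promoter drives a guide RNA joined to the S. pyogenes gRNA scaffold. The guide is the third in a set targeting mouse Zbp1, and its sequence is not given in the record. Downstream, an EF-1α core promoter drives Cre recombinase followed by EGFP and NanoLuc. The EGFP and NanoLuc reading frames are closely spaced, consistent with the fused GpNLuc fluorescent/bioluminescent reporter in the plasmid name. How Cre is linked to this reporter is not annotated.

The catalogue purpose statement says the vector expresses Cas9, but no Cas9 coding sequence appears in the feature table of the full sequence, and the name and features point to Cre occupying that position. This arrangement would suit delivery into cells or mice carrying Cre-activatable alleles, such as a conditional Cas9, although the record does not state this. In that setting, a single virus would trigger recombination, disrupt Zbp1 and mark transduced cells for fluorescence or luminescence imaging.
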