Features (pLannotate 1.2.2; 34 found; start..end, strand, type, name):
    257..685     -  rep_origin     f1 ori (sequence partly withheld): f1 bacteriophage origin of replication; arrow indicates direction of (+) strand synthesis
    706..727     -  promoter       SV40 promoter (fragment): SV40 enhancer and early promoter
    731..955     -  polyA_signal   bGH poly(A) signal: bovine growth hormone polyadenylation signal
    987..1220    -  LTR            3' LTR (ΔU3): self-inactivating 3' long terminal repeat (LTR) from HIV-1
   1222..1241    -  misc_feature   cPPT/CTS (fragment): central polypurine tract and central termination sequence of HIV-1
   1292..1880    -  misc_feature   WPRE: woodchuck hepatitis virus posttranscriptional regulatory element
   1896..2411    -  CDS            Nluc: NanoLuc® luciferase human codon-optimized
   2427..3143    -  CDS            EGFP: EGFP is a basic (constitutively fluorescent) green fluorescent protein published in 1996, derived from Aequorea victoria. It is reported to be a rapidly-maturing weak dimer with moderate acid sensitivity.
   3201..4228    -  CDS            Cre (fragment): site-specific recombinase Cre is a site-specific recombinase from bacteriophage P1. Recombination occurs at loxP sequences.
   4273..4484    -  promoter       EF-1α core promoter: core promoter for human elongation factor EF-1α
   4510..4528    -  CDS            small t antigen (fragment): SV40 (simian virus 40) small t antigen
   4546..4621    -  misc_RNA       gRNA scaffold: guide RNA scaffold for the Streptococcus pyogenes CRISPR/Cas9 system
   4650..4890    -  promoter       U6 promoter: RNA polymerase III promoter for human U6 snRNA
   4941..5058    -  misc_feature   cPPT/CTS: central polypurine tract and central termination sequence of HIV-1
   5108..5208    -  CDS            Rev (fragment): human immunodeficiency virus 1 (HIV-1) Rev protein; rev; enhances nuclear export of unspliced and incompletely spliced viral mRNAs
   5585..5818    -  misc_feature   RRE: The Rev response element (RRE) of HIV-1 allows for Rev-dependent mRNA export from the nucleus to the cytoplasm.
   5964..6327    -  CDS            HIV-1 gag (fragment): gag protein from human immunodeficiency virus 1; gag
   6311..6436    -  misc_feature   HIV-1 Ψ: packaging signal of human immunodeficiency virus type 1
   6483..6663    -  LTR            5' LTR (truncated): truncated 5' long terminal repeat (LTR) from HIV-1
   6681..6880    -  promoter       CMV promoter: human cytomegalovirus (CMV) immediate early promoter
   6881..7260    -  enhancer       CMV enhancer: human cytomegalovirus immediate early enhancer
   7415..7467    +  misc_feature   bom (fragment): basis of mobility region from pBR322
   7526..7630    +  promoter       AmpR promoter: bla
   7631..8491    +  CDS            AmpR: β-lactamase; bla; confers resistance to ampicillin, carbenicillin, and related antibiotics
   8662..9250    +  rep_origin     ori: high-copy-number ColE1/pMB1/pBR322/pUC origin of replication
   9433..9525    +  CDS            lacI (fragment): lac repressor; lacI; The lac repressor binds to the lac operator to inhibit transcription in E. coli. This inhibition can be relieved by adding lactose or isopropyl-β-D-thiogalactopyranoside (IPTG).
   9538..9559    +  protein_bind   CAP binding site: CAP binding activates transcription in the presence of cAMP. E. coli catabolite activator protein
   9574..9604    +  promoter       lac promoter: promoter for the E. coli lac operon
   9612..9628    +  protein_bind   lac operator: The lac repressor binds to the lac operator to inhibit transcription in E. coli. This inhibition can be relieved by adding lactose or isopropyl-β-D-thiogalactopyranoside (IPTG). lac repressor encoded by lacI
   9701..9822    -  polyA_signal   SV40 poly(A) signal: SV40 polyadenylation signal
   9817..9942    -  CDS            ble (fragment): BLE_KLEPN - Experimental evidence at protein level: Swiss-Prot protein existence level 1. Binding protein with a strong affinity to the bleomycin family of antibiotics. Binds to CL990; an antimitotic-antibiotic compound. From Klebsiella pneumoniae.
   9952..10326   -  CDS            BleoR: antibiotic-binding protein; Sh ble from Streptoalloteichus hindustanus; confers resistance to bleomycin, phleomycin, and Zeocin™
  10345..10392   -  promoter       EM7 promoter: synthetic bacterial promoter&nbsp
  10440..243     -  promoter       SV40 promoter (across the origin): SV40 enhancer and early promoter
>Addgene plasmid #208389 | Lenti-sgRNA-Cre-GpNLuc-sgmZBP1#3 | addgene full sequence | sequence record 412508 | Addgene NGS Result
AAAAAAAATTAGTCAGCCATGGGGCGGAGAATGGGCGGAACTGGGCGGAGTTAGGGGCGGGATGGGCGGA
GTTAGGGGCGGGACTATGGTTGCTGACTAATTGAGATGCATGCTTTGCATACTTCTGCCTGCTGGGGAGC
CTGGGGACTTTCCACACCTGGTTGCTGACTAATTGAGATGCATGCTTTGCATACTTCTGCCTGCTGGGGA
GCCTGGGGACTTTCCACACCCTAACTGACACACATTCCACAGAATTAATTCGCGTTAAATTTTTGTTAAA
TCAGCTCATTTTTTAACCAATAGGCCGAAATCGGCAAAATCCCTTATAAATCAAAAGAATAGACCGAGAT
AGGGT
[37 nt withheld, positions 356-392]
AAAGAACGTGGACTCCAACGTCAAAGG
[49 nt withheld, positions 420-468]
T
[91 nt withheld, positions 470-560]
G
[124 nt withheld, positions 562-685]
GGGGATACCCCCTAGAGCCCCAGCTGGTTCTTTCCGCCTCAGAAGCCATAGAGCCCACCGCATCCCCAGC
ATGCCTGCTATTGTCTTCCCAATCCTCCCCCTTGCTGTCCTGCCCCACCCCACCCCCCAGAATAGAATGA
CACCTACTCAGACAATGCGATGCAATTTCCTCATTTTATTAGGAAAGGACAGTGGGAGTGGCACCTTCCA
GGGTCAAGGAAGGCACGGGGGAGGGGCAAACAACAGATGGCTGGCAACTAGAAGGCACAGTCGAGGCTGA
TCAGCGGGTTTAAACGGGCCCTGCTAGAGATTTTCCACACTGACTAAAAGGGTCTGAGGGATCTCTAGTT
ACCAGAGTCACACAACAGACGGGCACACACTACTTGAAGCACTCAAGGCAAGCTTTATTGAGGCTTAAGC
AGTGGGTTCCCTAGTTAGCCAGAGAGCTCCCAGGCTCAGATCTGGTCTAACCAGAGAGACCCAGTACAAG
CAAAAAGCAGATCTTGTCTTCGTTGGGAGTGAATTAGCCCTTCCAGTCCCCCCTTTTCTTTTAAAAAGTG
GCTAAGATCTACAGCTGCCTTGTAAGTCATTGGTCTTAAAGTCGACGCGGGGAGGCGGCCCAAAGGGAGA
TCCGACTCGTCTGAGGGCGAAGGCGAAGACGCGGAAGAGGCCGCAGAGCCGGCAGCAGGCCGCGGGAAGG
AAGGTCCGCTGGATTGAGGGCCGAAGGGACGTAGCAGAAGGACGTCCCGCGCAGAATCCAGGTGGCAACA
CAGGCGAGCAGCCAAGGAAAGGACGATGATTTCCCCGACAACACCACGGAATTGTCAGTGCCCAACAGCC
GAGCCCCTGTCCAGCAGCGGGCAAGGCAGGCGGCGATGAGTTCCGCCGTGGCAATAGGGAGGGGGAAAGC
GAAAGTCCCGGAAAGGAGCTGACAGGTGGTGGCAATGCCCCAACCAGTGGGGGTTGCGTCAGCAAACACA
GTGCACACCACGCCACGTTGCCTGACAACGGGCCACAACTCCTCATAAAGAGACAGCAACCAGGATTTAT
ACAAGGAGGAGAAAATGAAAGCCATACGGGAAGCAATAGCATGATACAAAGGCATTAAAGCAGCGTATCC
ACATAGCGTAAAAGGAGCAACATAGTTAAGAATACCAGTCAATCTTTCACAAATTTTGTAATCCAGAGGT
TGATTGTCGACTTAACGCGTTTACGCCAGAATGCGTTCGCACAGCCGCCAGCCGGTCACTCCGTTGATGG
TTACTCGGAACAGCAGGGAGCCGTCGGGGTTGATCAGGCGCTCGTCGATAATTTTGTTGCCGTTCCACAG
GGTCCCTGTTACAGTGATCTTTTTGCCGTCGAACACGGCGATGCCTTCATACGGCCGTCCGAAATAGTCG
ATCATGTTCGGCGTAACCCCGTCGATTACCAGTGTGCCATAGTGCAGGATCACCTTAAAGTGATGATCAT
CCACAGGGTACACCACCTTAAAAATTTTTTCGATCTGGCCCATTTGGTCGCCGCTCAGACCTTCATACGG
GATGATGACATGGATGTCGATCTTCAGCCCATTTTCACCGCTCAGGACAATCCTTTGGATCGGAGTTACG
GACACCCCGAGATTCTGAAACAAACTGGACACACCTCCCTGTTCAAGGACTTGGTCCAGGTTGTAGCCGG
CTGTCTGTCGCCAGTCCCCAACGAAATCTTCGAGTGTGAAGACCATACCTCCGGAGATATCCTTGTACAG
CTCGTCCATGCCGAGAGTGATCCCGGCGGCGGTCACGAACTCCAGCAGGACCATGTGATCGCGCTTCTCG
TTGGGGTCTTTGCTCAGGGCGGACTGGGTGCTCAGGTAGTGGTTGTCGGGCAGCAGCACGGGGCCGTCGC
CGATGGGGGTGTTCTGCTGGTAGTGGTCGGCGAGCTGCACGCTGCCGTCCTCGATGTTGTGGCGGATCTT
GAAGTTCACCTTGATGCCGTTCTTCTGCTTGTCGGCCATGATATAGACGTTGTGGCTGTTGTAGTTGTAC
TCCAGCTTGTGCCCCAGGATGTTGCCGTCCTCCTTGAAGTCGATGCCCTTCAGCTCGATGCGGTTCACCA
GGGTGTCGCCCTCGAACTTCACCTCGGCGCGGGTCTTGTAGTTGCCGTCGTCCTTGAAGAAGATGGTGCG
CTCCTGGACGTAGCCTTCGGGCATGGCGGACTTGAAGAAGTCGTGCTGCTTCATGTGGTCGGGGTAGCGG
CTGAAGCACTGCACGCCGTAGGTCAGGGTGGTCACGAGGGTGGGCCAGGGCACGGGCAGCTTGCCGGTGG
TGCAGATGAACTTCAGGGTCAGCTTGCCGTAGGTGGCATCGCCCTCGCCCTCGCCGGACACGCTGAACTT
GTGGCCGTTTACGTCGCCGTCCAGCTCGACCAGGATGGGCACCACCCCGGTGAACAGCTCCTCGCCCTTG
CTCACCATCGGTCCAGGATTCTCTTCGACATCTCCGGCTTGTTTCAGCAGAGAGAAGTTTGTTGCATCGC
CATCTTCCAGCAGGCGCACCATTGCCCCTGTTTCACTATCCAGGTTACGGATATAGTTCATGACAATATT
TACATTGGTCCAGCCACCAGCTTGCATGATCTCCGGTATTGAAACTCCAGCGCGGGCCATATCTCGCGCG
GCTCCGACACGGGCACTGTGTCCAGACCAGGCCAGGTATCTCTGACCAGAGTCATCCTTAGCGCCGTAAA
TCAATCGATGAGTTGCTTCAAAAATCCCTTCCAGGGCGCGAGTTGATAGCTGGCTGGTGGCAGATGGCGC
GGCAACACCATTTTTTCTGACCCGGCAAAACAGGTAGTTATTCGGATCATCAGCTACACCAGATACGGAA
ATCCATCGCTCGACCAGTTTAGTTACCCCCAGGCTAAGTGCCTTCTCTACACCTGCGGTGCTAACCAGCG
TTTTCGTTCTGCCAATATGGATTAACATTCTCCCACCGTCAGTACGTGAGATATCTTTAACCCTGATCCT
GGCAATTTCGGCTATACGTAACAGGGTGTTATAAGCAATCCCCAGAAATGCCAGATTACGTATATCCTGG
CAGCGATCGCTATTTTCCATGAGTGAACGAACCTGGTCGAAATCAGTGCGTTCGAACGCTAGAGCCTGTT
TTGCACGTTCACCGGCATCAACGTTTTCTTTTCGGATCCGCCGCATAACCAGTGAAACAGCATTGCTGTC
ACTTGGTCGTGGCAGCCCGGACCGACGATGAAGCATGTTTAGCTGGCCCAAATGTTGCTGGATAGTTTTT
ACTGCCAGACCGCGCGCCTGAAGATATAGAAGATAATCGCGAACATCTTCAGGTTCTGCGGGAAACCATT
TCCGGTTATTCAACTTGCACCATGCCGCCCACGACCGGCAAACGGACTGAAGCATTTTCCAGGTATGCTC
AGAAAACGCCTGGCGATCCCTGAACATGTCCATCAGGTTCTTGCGAACCTCATCACTCGTTGCATCGACC
GGTAATGCAGGCAAATTTTGGTGTACGGTCAGTAAATTGGACACCTTCCTCTTCTTCTTGGGCATGGTAG
ATCCTCTAGAACCGGTCCTGTGTTCTGGCGGCAAACCCGTTGCGAAAAAGAACGTTCACGGCGACTACTG
CACTTATATACGGTTCTCCCCCACCCTCGGGAAAAAGGCGGAGCCAGTACACGACATCACTTTCCCAGTT
TACCCCGCGCCACCTTCTCTAGGCACCGGATCAATTGCCGACCCCTCCCCCCAACTTCTCGGGGACTGTG
GGCGATGTGCGCTCTGCCCACTGACGGGCACCGGAGCCAATTCCCACTCCTTTCAAGACCTAGCTAGCGA
ATTCAAAAAAGCACCGACTCGGTGCCACTTTTTCAAGTTGATAACGGACTAGCCTTATTTTAACTTGCTA
TTTCTAGCTCTAAAACATCTTCACAGGGCCGCCGTCGGTGTTTCGTCCTTTCCACAAGATATATAAAGCC
AAGAAATCGAAATACTTTCAAGTTACGGTAAGCATATGATAGTCCATTTTAAAACATAATTTTAAAACTG
CAAACTACCCAAGAAATTATTACTTTCTACGTCACGTATTTTGTACTAATATCTTTGTGTTTACAGTCAA
ATTAATTCTAATTATCTCTCTAACAGCCTTGTATCGTATATGCAAATATGAAGGAATCATGGGAAATAGG
CCCTCGGTACCTTAATTAACCAAACTGGATCTCTGCTGTCCCTGTAATAAACCCGAAAATTTTGAATTTT
TGTAATTTGTTTTTGTAATTCTTTAGTTTGTATGTCTGTTGCTATTATGTCTACTATTCTTTCCCCTGCA
CTGTACCCCCCAATCCCCCCTTTTCTTTTAAAATTGTGGATGAATACTGCCATTTGTCTGCAGAATTGGC
GCACGCAGTGCCGATCCGTTCACTAATCGAATGGATCTGTCTCTGTCTCTCTCTCCACCTTCTTCTTCTA
TTCCTTCGGGCCTGTCGGGTCCCCTCGGGGTTGGGAGGTGGGTCTGAAACGATAATGGTGAATATCCCTG
CCTAACTCTATTCACTATAGAAAGTACAGCAAAAACTATTCTTAAACCTACCAAGCCTCCTACTATCATT
ATGAATAATTTTATATACCACAGCCAATTTGTTATGTTAAACCAATTCCACAAACTTGCCCATTTATCTA
ATTCCAATAATTCTTGTTCATTCTTTTCTTGCTGGTTTTGCGATTCTTCAATTAAGGAGTGTATTAAGCT
TGTGTAATTGTTAATTTCTCTGTCCCACTCCATCCAGGTCGTGTGATTCCAAATCTGTTCCAGAGATTTA
TTACTCCAACTAGCATTCCAAGGCACAGCAGTGGTGCAAATGAGTTTTCCAGAGCAACCCCAAATCCCCA
GGAGCTGTTGATCCTTTAGGTATCTTTCCACAGCCAGGATTCTTGCCTGGAGCTGCTTGATGCCCCAGAC
TGTGAGTTGCAACAGATGCTGTTGCGCCTCAATAGCCCTCAGCAAATTGTTCTGCTGCTGCACTATACCA
GACAATAATTGTCTGGCCTGTACCGTCAGCGTCATTGACGCTGCGCCCATAGTGCTTCCTGCTGCTCCCA
AGAACCCAAGGAACAAAGCTCCTATTCCCACTGCTCTTTTTTCTCTCTGCACCACTCTTCTCTTTGCCTT
GGTGGGTGCTACTCCTAATGGTTCAATTTTTACTACTTTATATTTATATAATTCACTTCTCCAATTGTCC
CTCATATCTCCTCCTCCAGGTCTGAAGATCAGCGGCCGCTTGCTGTGCGGTGGTCTTACTTTTGTTTTGC
TCTTCCTCTATCTTGTCTAAAGCTTCCTTGGTGTCTTTTATCTCTATCCTTTGATGCACACAATAGAGGG
TTGCTACTGTATTATATAATGATCTAAGTTCTTCTGATCCTGTCTGAAGGGATGGTTGTAGCTGTCCCAG
TATTTGTCTACAGCCTTCTGATGTTTCTAACAGGCCAGGATTAACTGCGAATCGTTCTAGCTCCCTGCTT
GCCCATACTATATGTTTTAATTTATATTTTTTCTTTCCCCCTGGCCTTAACCGAATTTTTTCCCATCGCG
ATCTAATTCTCCCCCGCTTAATACTGACGCTCTCGCACCCATCTCTCTCCTTCTAGCCTCCGCTAGTCAA
AATTTTTGGCGTACTCACCAGTCGCCGCCCCTCGCCTCTTGCCGTGCGCGCTTCAGCAAGCCGAGTCCTG
CGTCGAGAGAGCTCCTCTGGTTTCCCTTTCGCTTTCAAGTCCCTGTTCGGGCGCCACTGCTAGAGATTTT
CCACACTGACTAAAAGGGTCTGAGGGATCTCTAGTTACCAGAGTCACACAACAGACGGGCACACACTACT
TGAAGCACTCAAGGCAAGCTTTATTGAGGCTTAAGCAGTGGGTTCCCTAGTTAGCCAGAGAGCTCCCAGG
CTCAGATCTGGTCTAACCAGAGAGACCCAGTACAGGCAAAACGCGCTGCTTATATAGACCTCCCACCGTA
CACGCCTACCGCCCATTTGCGTCAATGGGGCGGAGTTGTTACGACATTTTGGAAAGTCCCGTTGATTTTG
GTGCCAAAACAAACTCCCATTGACGTCAATGGGGTGGAGACTTGGAAATCCCCGTGAGTCAAACCGCTAT
CCACGCCCATTGATGTACTGCCAAAACCGCATCACCATGGTAATAGCGATGACTAATACGTAGATGTACT
GCCAAGTAGGAAAGTCCCATAAGGTCATGTACTGGGCATAATGCCAGGCGGGCCATTTACCGTCATTGAC
GTCAATAGGGGGCGTACTTGGCATATGATACACTTGATGTACTGCCAAGTGGGCAGTTTACCGTAAATAC
TCCACCCATTGACGTCAATGGAAAGTCCCTATTGGCGTTACTATGGGAACATACGTCATTATTGACGTCA
ATGGGCGGGGGTCGTTGGGCGGTCAGCCAGGCGGGCCATTTACCGTAAGTTATGTAACGCGGAACTCCAT
ATATGGGCTATGAACTAATGACCCCGTAATTGATTACTATTAATAACTAGTCAATAATCAATGTCAACGC
GTATATCTGGCCCGTACATCGCGAAGCAGCGCAAAACGCCTAACCCTAAGCAGATTCTTCATGCAATTGT
CGGTCAAGCCTTGCCTTGTTGTAGCTTAAATTTTGCTCGCGCACTACTCAGCGACCTCCAACACACAAGC
AGGGAGCAGATACTGGCTTAACTATGCGGCATCAGAGCAGATTGTACTGAGAGTGCACCATAGGGGATCG
GGAGATCTCCCGATCCGTCGACGTCAGGTGGCACTTTTCGGGGAAATGTGCGCGGAACCCCTATTTGTTT
ATTTTTCTAAATACATTCAAATATGTATCCGCTCATGAGACAATAACCCTGATAAATGCTTCAATAATAT
TGAAAAAGGAAGAGTATGAGTATTCAACATTTCCGTGTCGCCCTTATTCCCTTTTTTGCGGCATTTTGCC
TTCCTGTTTTTGCTCACCCAGAAACGCTGGTGAAAGTAAAAGATGCTGAAGATCAGTTGGGTGCACGAGT
GGGTTACATCGAACTGGATCTCAACAGCGGTAAGATCCTTGAGAGTTTTCGCCCCGAAGAACGTTTTCCA
ATGATGAGCACTTTTAAAGTTCTGCTATGTGGCGCGGTATTATCCCGTATTGACGCCGGGCAAGAGCAAC
TCGGTCGCCGCATACACTATTCTCAGAATGACTTGGTTGAGTACTCACCAGTCACAGAAAAGCATCTTAC
GGATGGCATGACAGTAAGAGAATTATGCAGTGCTGCCATAACCATGAGTGATAACACTGCGGCCAACTTA
CTTCTGACAACGATCGGAGGACCGAAGGAGCTAACCGCTTTTTTGCACAACATGGGGGATCATGTAACTC
GCCTTGATCGTTGGGAACCGGAGCTGAATGAAGCCATACCAAACGACGAGCGTGACACCACGATGCCTGT
AGCAATGGCAACAACGTTGCGCAAACTATTAACTGGCGAACTACTTACTCTAGCTTCCCGGCAACAATTA
ATAGACTGGATGGAGGCGGATAAAGTTGCAGGACCACTTCTGCGCTCGGCCCTTCCGGCTGGCTGGTTTA
TTGCTGATAAATCTGGAGCCGGTGAGCGTGGGTCTCGCGGTATCATTGCAGCACTGGGGCCAGATGGTAA
GCCCTCCCGTATCGTAGTTATCTACACGACGGGGAGTCAGGCAACTATGGATGAACGAAATAGACAGATC
GCTGAGATAGGTGCCTCACTGATTAAGCATTGGTAACTGTCAGACCAAGTTTACTCATATATACTTTAGA
TTGATTTAAAACTTCATTTTTAATTTAAAAGGATCTAGGTGAAGATCCTTTTTGATAATCTCATGACCAA
AATCCCTTAACGTGAGTTTTCGTTCCACTGAGCGTCAGACCCCGTAGAAAAGATCAAAGGATCTTCTTGA
GATCCTTTTTTTCTGCGCGTAATCTGCTGCTTGCAAACAAAAAAACCACCGCTACCAGCGGTGGTTTGTT
TGCCGGATCAAGAGCTACCAACTCTTTTTCCGAAGGTAACTGGCTTCAGCAGAGCGCAGATACCAAATAC
TGTTCTTCTAGTGTAGCCGTAGTTAGGCCACCACTTCAAGAACTCTGTAGCACCGCCTACATACCTCGCT
CTGCTAATCCTGTTACCAGTGGCTGCTGCCAGTGGCGATAAGTCGTGTCTTACCGGGTTGGACTCAAGAC
GATAGTTACCGGATAAGGCGCAGCGGTCGGGCTGAACGGGGGGTTCGTGCACACAGCCCAGCTTGGAGCG
AACGACCTACACCGAACTGAGATACCTACAGCGTGAGCTATGAGAAAGCGCCACGCTTCCCGAAGGGAGA
AAGGCGGACAGGTATCCGGTAAGCGGCAGGGTCGGAACAGGAGAGCGCACGAGGGAGCTTCCAGGGGGAA
ACGCCTGGTATCTTTATAGTCCTGTCGGGTTTCGCCACCTCTGACTTGAGCGTCGATTTTTGTGATGCTC
GTCAGGGGGGCGGAGCCTATGGAAAAACGCCAGCAACGCGGCCTTTTTACGGTTCCTGGCCTTTTGCTGG
CCTTTTGCTCACATGTTCTTTCCTGCGTTATCCCCTGATTCTGTGGATAACCGTATTACCGCCTTTGAGT
GAGCTGATACCGCTCGCCGCAGCCGAACGACCGAGCGCAGCGAGTCAGTGAGCGAGGAAGCGGAAGAGCG
CCCAATACGCAAACCGCCTCTCCCCGCGCGTTGGCCGATTCATTAATGCAGCTGGCACGACAGGTTTCCC
GACTGGAAAGCGGGCAGTGAGCGCAACGCAATTAATGTGAGTTAGCTCACTCATTAGGCACCCCAGGCTT
TACACTTTATGCTTCCGGCTCGTATGTTGTGTGGAATTGTGAGCGGATAACAATTTCACACAGGAAACAG
CTATGACCATGATTACGCCAAGCTCTAGCTAGAGGTCGACGGTATACAGACATGATAAGATACATTGATG
AGTTTGGACAAACCACAACTAGAATGCAGTGAAAAAAATGCTTTATTTGTGAAATTTGTGATGCTATTGC
TTTATTTGTAACCATTATAAGCTGCAATAAACAAGTTGGGGTGGGCGAAGAACTCCAGCATGAGATCCCC
GCGCTGGAGGATCATCCAGCCGGCGTCCCGGAAAACGATTCCGAAGCCCAACCTTTCATAGAAGGCGGCG
GTGGAATCGAAATCTCGTAGCACGTGTCAGTCCTGCTCCTCGGCCACGAAGTGCACGCAGTTGCCGGCCG
GGTCGCGCAGGGCGAACTCCCGCCCCCACGGCTGCTCGCCGATCTCGGTCATGGCCGGCCCGGAGGCGTC
CCGGAAGTTCGTGGACACGACCTCCGACCACTCGGCGTACAGCTCGTCCAGGCCGCGCACCCACACCCAG
GCCAGGGTGTTGTCCGGCACCACCTGGTCCTGGACCGCGCTGATGAACAGGGTCACGTCGTCCCGGACCA
CACCGGCGAAGTCGTCCTCCACGAAGTCCCGGGAGAACCCGAGCCGGTCGGTCCAGAACTCGACCGCTCC
GGCGACGTCGCGCGCGGTGAGCACCGGAACGGCACTGGTCAACTTGGCCATGGTTTAGTTCCTCACCTTG
TCGTATTATACTATGCCGATATACTATGCCGATGATTAATTGTCAACACGTGCTGATCAGATCCGAAAAT
GGATATACAAGCTCCCGGGAGCTTTTTGCAAAAGCCTAGGCCTCCAAAAAAGCCTCCTCACTACTTCTGG
AATAGCTCAGAGGCAGAGGCGGCCTCGGCCTCTGCATAAAT
